Addgene plasmid #133398: BII-ChPtW-iRFP702
Purpose: Piggybac vector for constitutive expression of iRFP702
Depositing lab: Blair Madison. Depositing organization: Washington University in Saint Louis.
Backbone
  Vector backbone: BII-ChPtW
  Backbone manufacturer: Madison Lab
  Vector type: Mammalian Expression
  Selectable markers: Puromycin
Growth in bacteria
  Bacterial resistance: Ampicillin, 100 μg/mL
  Growth temperature: 37°C
  Growth strain: DH5alpha
  Copy number: High Copy
Gene/Insert
  Gene/Insert name: IRFP-702
  Species: Other
  Mutation: N/A
  Promoter: CMV enhancer and hEf1a (CpG free)
  Cloning method: Restriction Enzyme; 5′ cloning site Unknown (unknown if destroyed)
Terms and licenses: Academic/Nonprofit Terms; Industry Terms: Not Available to Industry
How to cite: BII-ChPtW-iRFP702 was a gift from Blair Madison (Addgene plasmid # 133398 ; http://n2t.net/addgene:133398 ; RRID:Addgene_133398)
