[The description below was written by a language model from this plasmid's Addgene catalogue record and pLannotate feature annotations shown in this document.]
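Description:
BII-ChPtW-iRFP702 is a piggyBac transposon vector for constitutive mammalian expression of the near-infrared fluorescent protein iRFP702, built on the BII-ChPtW backbone. It is propagated in E. coli as a high-copy plasmid using a ColE1/pUC-type origin and an ampicillin resistance gene (β-lactamase with its own promoter). It also carries an f1 phage origin and pBluescript-type remnants, including lac promoter/operator, lacZα, lacI and multiple cloning site fragments. Two full-sequence records of about 7.9 kb, one from the depositor and one from repository sequencing, differ by one nucleotide in length and in their start point, and give the same feature set in the same order.

The payload is a single expression cassette. The catalogue describes its promoter as a CMV enhancer joined to a CpG-free human EF1α promoter. The automated annotation detects only mouse CMV immediate-early promoter fragments in this region and does not label the EF1α portion. Downstream, the puromycin N-acetyltransferase gene (pac) is linked through a T2A ribosome-skipping peptide to iRFP702, so one transcript yields both the selection marker and the reporter as separate polypeptides, coupling puromycin resistance to fluorescence. iRFP702 is a bacteriophytochrome-derived protein from Rhodopseudomonas palustris that needs biliverdin as its chromophore. A WPRE follows the coding region to enhance transcript processing and expression, and an SV40 polyadenylation signal is annotated beyond it, on the opposite strand.

The piggyBac terminal repeats that would flank the cassette are not annotated in either table. Short phage lambda portal-gene fragments lie on either side of the cassette region, but the record does not explain their role. With piggyBac transposase supplied, such a vector is typically used for stable genomic integration and puromycin selection of near-infrared-labelled cells.
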