Features (pLannotate 1.2.2; 20 found; start..end, strand, type, name):
    308..325     -  misc_feature   MCS (fragment): pBluescript multiple cloning site
    589..672     +  promoter       mCMV promoter (fragment): mouse cytomegalovirus (CMV) immediate early promoter
    789..996     +  promoter       mCMV promoter (fragment): mouse cytomegalovirus (CMV) immediate early promoter
   1263..1859    +  CDS            pac: PUAC_STRAD - Protein predicted: Swiss-Prot protein existence level 4. Detoxification of puromycin. From Streptomyces alboniger.
   1875..1927    +  CDS            T2A (fragment): 2A peptide from Thosea asigna virus capsid protein Eukaryotic ribosomes fail to insert a peptide bond between the Gly and Pro residues, yielding separate polypeptides.
   1968..2900    +  CDS            iRFP702: iRFP702 is a basic (constitutively fluorescent) near ir fluorescent protein published in 2013, derived from Rhodopseudomonas palustris CGA009. It has low acid sensitivity. It requires the cofactor biliverdin for fluorescence.
   2921..3509    +  misc_feature   WPRE: woodchuck hepatitis virus posttranscriptional regulatory element
   3589..3723    -  polyA_signal   SV40 poly(A) signal: SV40 polyadenylation signal
   3746..3829    -  CDS            large T antigen (fragment): large T antigen from SV40 (simian virus 40)
   4570..4689    -  CDS            B (fragment): PORTL_LAMBD - Experimental evidence at protein level: Swiss-Prot protein existence level 1. Forms the portal vertex of the capsid (PubMed:6228056, PubMed:6232391). This portal plays critical roles in head assembly, genome packaging, neck/tail attachment, and genome ejection (Probable). The portal protein multimerizes as a single ring-shaped homododecamer arranged around a central channel (PubMed:6232391). Binds to the terminase subunits to form the packaging machine (PubMed:7799432). From Escherichia phage lambda (Bacteriophage lambda).
   4691..4846    +  CDS            lacZα (fragment): LacZα fragment of β-galactosidase; lacZ fragment
   4851..5279    +  rep_origin     f1 ori (sequence partly withheld): f1 bacteriophage origin of replication; arrow indicates direction of (+) strand synthesis
   5332..5436    +  promoter       AmpR promoter: bla
   5437..6297    +  CDS            AmpR: β-lactamase; bla; confers resistance to ampicillin, carbenicillin, and related antibiotics
   6468..7056    +  rep_origin     ori: high-copy-number ColE1/pMB1/pBR322/pUC origin of replication
   7239..7331    +  CDS            lacI (fragment): lac repressor; lacI; The lac repressor binds to the lac operator to inhibit transcription in E. coli. This inhibition can be relieved by adding lactose or isopropyl-β-D-thiogalactopyranoside (IPTG).
   7344..7365    +  protein_bind   CAP binding site: CAP binding activates transcription in the presence of cAMP. E. coli catabolite activator protein
   7380..7410    +  promoter       lac promoter: promoter for the E. coli lac operon
   7418..7434    +  protein_bind   lac operator: The lac repressor binds to the lac operator to inhibit transcription in E. coli. This inhibition can be relieved by adding lactose or isopropyl-β-D-thiogalactopyranoside (IPTG). lac repressor encoded by lacI
   7472..7939    -  CDS            B (fragment): PORTL_LAMBD - Experimental evidence at protein level: Swiss-Prot protein existence level 1. Forms the portal vertex of the capsid (PubMed:6228056, PubMed:6232391). This portal plays critical roles in head assembly, genome packaging, neck/tail attachment, and genome ejection (Probable). The portal protein multimerizes as a single ring-shaped homododecamer arranged around a central channel (PubMed:6232391). Binds to the terminase subunits to form the packaging machine (PubMed:7799432). From Escherichia phage lambda (Bacteriophage lambda).
>Addgene plasmid #133398 | BII-ChPtW-iRFP702 | depositor full sequence | sequence record 256380 | BII-ChPtW-iRFP702 sequence 7944 bps
TTAACCCTAGAAAGATAGTCTGCGTAAAATTGACGCATGCATTCTTGAAATATTGCTCTCTCTTTCTAAA
TAGCGCGAATCCGTCGCTGTGCATTTAGGACATCTCAGTCGCCGCTTGGAGCTCCCGTGAGGCGTGCTTG
TCAATGCGGTAAGTGTCACTGATTTTGAACTATAACGACCGCGTGAGTCAAAATGACGCATGATTATCTT
TTACGTGACTTTTAAGATTTAACTCATACGATAATTATATTGTTATTTCATGTTCTACTTACGTGATAAC
TTATTATATATATATTTTCTTGTTATAGATCCACTAGTTCTAGAGGGACAGCCCCCCCCCAAAGCCCCCA
GGGATGTAATTACGTCCCTCCCCCGCTAGGGGGCAGCAGCGAGCCGCCCGGGGCTCCGCTCCGGTCCGGC
GCTCCCCCCGCATCCCCGAGCCGGCAGCGTGCGGGGACAGCCCGGGCACGGGGAAGGTGGCACGGGATCG
CTTTCCTCTGAACGCTTCTCGCTGCTCTTTGAGCCTGCAGACACCTGGGGGGATACGGGGAAAAGGCCTC
CAAGGCCTGCAGGAGTCAATGGGAAAAACCCATTGGAGCCAAGTACACTGACTCAATAGGGACTTTCCAT
TGGGTTTTGCCCAGTACATAAGGTCAATAGGGGGTGAGTCAACAGGAAAGTCCCATTGGAGCCAAGTACA
TTGAGTCAATAGGGACTTTCCAATGGGTTTTGCCCAGTACATAAGGTCAATGGGAGGTAAGCCAATGGGT
TTTTCCCATTACTGACATGTATACTGAGTCATTAGGGACTTTCCAATGGGTTTTGCCCAGTACATAAGGT
CAATAGGGGTGAATCAACAGGAAAGTCCCATTGGAGCCAAGTACACTGAGTCAATAGGGACTTTCCATTG
GGTTTTGCCCAGTACAAAAGGTCAATAGGGGGTGAGTCAATGGGTTTTTCCCATTATTGGCACATACATA
AGGTCAATAGGGGTGACTAGTGGAGAAGAGCATGCTTGAGGGCTGAGTGCCCCTCAGTGGGCAGAGAGCA
CATGGCCCACAGTCCCTGAGAAGTTGGGGGGAGGGGTGGGCAATTGAACTGGTGCCTAGAGAAGGTGGGG
CTTGGGTAAACTGGGAAAGTGATGTGGTGTACTGGCTCCACCTTTTTCCCCAGGGTGGGGGAGAACCATA
TATAAGTGCAGTAGTCTCTGTGAACATTCGGTTTAGTGAACCTGCAGGTCGGCCGCCACGACCGGTGCCA
CCATGACTGAATACAAACCAACTGTTCGCCTGGCAACTCGTGATGATGTTCCACGTGCAGTTCGCACCCT
GGCTGCTGCATTTGCTGACTACCCTGCAACCCGTCACACTGTGGACCCAGACCGCCACATTGAACGTGTG
ACTGAACTGCAGGAGCTGTTCCTGACCCGTGTGGGCCTGGACATTGGCAAAGTGTGGGTGGCAGATGATG
GTGCTGCTGTGGCAGTGTGGACCACCCCTGAATCTGTTGAAGCTGGTGCAGTGTTTGCTGAGATTGGCCC
ACGCATGGCAGAACTGTCTGGCAGCCGCCTGGCAGCACAACAGCAGATGGAAGGTCTGCTGGCACCACAC
CGCCCAAAAGAACCTGCTTGGTTCCTGGCAACTGTGGGTGTGAGCCCTGACCACCAGGGTAAGGGCCTGG
GCTCTGCAGTGGTGCTGCCTGGTGTGGAAGCAGCTGAACGTGCAGGTGTGCCTGCTTTCCTGGAGACCTC
AGCTCCACGCAACCTGCCTTTCTATGAACGCCTGGGCTTCACTGTGACTGCTGATGTGGAAGTGCCAGAA
GGCCCACGCACTTGGTGCATGACTCGCAAACCAGGTGCTAGCCTTGGCTCCGGCGAGGGCAGGGGAAGTC
TTCTAACATGCGGGGACGTGGAGGAAAATCCCGGCCCACTCGGCTACCCCTACGACGTGCCCGACTACGC
CAGCGGCATGGCCAGAAAGGTGGATCTGACAAGCTGTGACAGAGAACCCATCCACATTCCTGGCAGCATC
CAACCCTGTGGCTGCCTCCTGGCTTGTGATGCACAAGCAGTCAGGATTACAAGGATTACAGAAAATGCTG
GAGCCTTCTTTGGAAGGGAAACCCCTAGGGTGGGAGAGCTGTTGGCCGATTACTTTGGCGAAACAGAGGC
CCATGCCTTGAGAAACGCACTGGCTCAGAGCTCTGATCCTAAAAGGCCTGCTCTGATCTTTGGCTGGAGA
GATGGCCTCACTGGCAGAACCTTCGATATTAGCCTCCATAGGCACGATGGAACCTCCATTATTGAATTTG
AGCCCGCTGCCGCTGAGCAGGCTGATAACCCTCTGAGACTCACAAGACAAATCATTGCCAGGACCAAGGA
ACTCAAGTCCCTGGAAGAAATGGCAGCCAGGGTGCCAAGATATCTCCAGGCTATGCTGGGCTACCACAGA
GTCATGCTGTATAGGTTTGCTGATGATGGAAGCGGGAAGGTCATTGGGGAGGCAAAGAGGTCTGACCTCG
AAAGCTTCTTGGGACAACACTTCCCTGCCAGCCTGGTCCCCCAGCAGGCCAGGCTGCTCTATCTCAAGAA
TGCCATCAGGGTGGTGTCTGATAGCAGAGGGATCAGCTCCAGAATCGTCCCTGAGCATGACGCCTCTGGC
GCTGCCCTGGATTTGAGCTTTGCTCACCTCAGGAGCATCTCTCCTATACATTTGGAATTTCTGAGGAACA
TGGGGGTGTCTGCCTCCATGAGCCTGAGCATCATTATCGATGGCACCCTCTGGGGCCTCATTATCTGCCA
CCACTATGAACCTAGAGCTGTCCCTATGGCACAGAGAGTGGCTGCTGAGATGTTCGCTGATTTTCTCAGC
TTGCACTTTACTGCTGCTCATCACCAAAGATAAGAGTTCGCGTCTGGAACAATCAACCTCTGGATTACAA
AATTTGTGAAAGATTGACTGGTATTCTTAACTATGTTGCTCCTTTTACGCTATGTGGATACGCTGCTTTA
ATGCCTTTGTATCATGCTATTGCTTCCCGTATGGCTTTCATTTTCTCCTCCTTGTATAAATCCTGGTTGC
TGTCTCTTTATGAGGAGTTGTGGCCCGTTGTCAGGCAACGTGGCGTGGTGTGCACTGTGTTTGCTGACGC
AACCCCCACTGGTTGGGGCATTGCCACCACCTGTCAGCTCCTTTCCGGGACTTTCGCTTTCCCCCTCCCT
ATTGCCACGGCGGAACTCATCGCCGCCTGCCTTGCCCGCTGCTGGACAGGGGCTCGGCTGTTGGGCACTG
ACAATTCCGTGGTGTTGTCGGGGAAGCTGACGTCCTTTCCATGGCTGCTCGCCTGTGTTGCCACCTGGAT
TCTGCGCGGGACGTCCTTCTGCTACGTCCCTTCGGCCCTCAATCCAGCGGACCTTCCTTCCCGCGGCCTG
CTGCCGGCTCTGCGGCCTCTTCCGCGTCTTCGCCTTCGCCCTCAGACGAGTCGGATCTCCCTTTGGGCCG
CCTCCCCGCCTGGAATTAATTCTGGCTAAGCACTTCGTGGCCGTCGATCGTTTAAAGGGAGGTAGTGAGT
CGAGATATCGATACTAGTGATCCAGACATGATAAGATACATTGATGAGTTTGGACAAACCACAACTAGAA
TGCAGTGAAAAAAATGCTTTATTTGTGAAATTTGTGATGCTATTGCTTTATTTGTAACCATTATAAGCTG
CAATAAACAAGTTAACAACAACAATTGCATTCATTTTATGTTTCAGGTTCAGGGGGAGGTGTGGGAGGTT
TTTTAAAGCAAGTAAAACCTCTACAAATGTGGTATGGCTGATTATGATCCTCTAGAGGGACAGCCCCCCC
CCAAAGCCCCCAGGGATGTAATTACGTCCCTCCCCCGCTAGGGGGCAGCAGCGAGCCGCCCGGGGCTCCG
CTCCGGTCCGGCGCTCCCCCCGCATCCCCGAGCCGGCAGCGTGCGGGGACAGCCCGGGCACGGGGAAGGT
GGCACGGGATCGCTTTCCTCTGAACGCTTCTCGCTGCTCTTTGAGCCTGCAGACACCTGGGGGGATACGG
GGAAAAGCCATACCAATGGAGCTCACGGGGACAGCCCCCCCCCAAAGCCCCCAGGGATGTAATTACGTCC
CTCCCCCGCTAGGGGGCAGCAGCGAGCCGCCCGGGGCTCCGCTCCGGTCCGGCGCTCCCCCCGCATCCCC
GAGCCGGCAGCGTGCGGGGACAGCCCGGGCACGGGGAAGGTGGCACGGGATCGCTTTCCTCTGAACGCTT
CTCGCTGCTCTTTGAGCCTGCAGACACCTGGGGGGATACGGGGAAAAAGAATTCGATAAAAGTTTTGTTA
CTTTATAGAAGAAATTTTGAGTTTTTGTTTTTTTTAATAAATAAATAAACATAAATAAATTGTTTGTTGA
ATTTATTATTAGTATGTAAGTGTAAATATAATAAAACTTAATATCTATTCAAATTAATAAATAAACCTCG
ATATACAGACCGATAAAACACATGCGTCAATTTTACACATGATTATCTTTAACGTACGTCACAATATGAT
TATCTTTCTAGGGTTAATCTAGCTGCGTGTTCTGCAGCGTGTCGAGCATCTTCATCTGCTCCATCACGCT
GTAAAACACATTTGCACCGCGAGTCTGCCCGTCCTCCACGGGTTCAAAAACGTGAATGAACGAGGCGCGC
TCACTGGCCGTCGTTTTACAACGTCGTGACTGGGAAAACCCTGGCGTTACCCAACTTAATCGCCTTGCAG
CACATCCCCCTTTCGCCAGCTGGCGTAATAGCGAAGAGGCCCGCACCGATCGCCCTTCCCAACAGTTGCG
CAGCCTGAATGGCGAATGGG
[124 nt withheld, positions 4851-4974]
C
[91 nt withheld, positions 4976-5066]
A
[49 nt withheld, positions 5068-5116]
CCTTTGACGTTGGAGTCCACGTTCTTT
[37 nt withheld, positions 5144-5180]
ACCCTATCTCGGTCTATTCTTTTGATTTATAAGGGATTTTGCCGATTTCGGCCTATTGGTTAAAAAATGA
GCTGATTTAACAAAAATTTAACGCGAATTTTAACAAAATATTAACGCTTACAATTTAGGTGGCACTTTTC
GGGGAAATGTGCGCGGAACCCCTATTTGTTTATTTTTCTAAATACATTCAAATATGTATCCGCTCATGAG
ACAATAACCCTGATAAATGCTTCAATAATATTGAAAAAGGAAGAGTATGAGTATTCAACATTTCCGTGTC
GCCCTTATTCCCTTTTTTGCGGCATTTTGCCTTCCTGTTTTTGCTCACCCAGAAACGCTGGTGAAAGTAA
AAGATGCTGAAGATCAGTTGGGTGCACGAGTGGGTTACATCGAACTGGATCTCAACAGCGGTAAGATCCT
TGAGAGTTTTCGCCCCGAAGAACGTTTTCCAATGATGAGCACTTTTAAAGTTCTGCTATGTGGCGCGGTA
TTATCCCGTATTGACGCCGGGCAAGAGCAACTCGGTCGCCGCATACACTATTCTCAGAATGACTTGGTTG
AGTACTCACCAGTCACAGAAAAGCATCTTACGGATGGCATGACAGTAAGAGAATTATGCAGTGCTGCCAT
AACCATGAGTGATAACACTGCGGCCAACTTACTTCTGACAACGATCGGAGGACCGAAGGAGCTAACCGCT
TTTTTGCACAACATGGGGGATCATGTAACTCGCCTTGATCGTTGGGAACCGGAGCTGAATGAAGCCATAC
CAAACGACGAGCGTGACACCACGATGCCTGTAGCAATGGCAACAACGTTGCGCAAACTATTAACTGGCGA
ACTACTTACTCTAGCTTCCCGGCAACAATTAATAGACTGGATGGAGGCGGATAAAGTTGCAGGACCACTT
CTGCGCTCGGCCCTTCCGGCTGGCTGGTTTATTGCTGATAAATCTGGAGCCGGTGAGCGTGGGTCTCGCG
GTATCATTGCAGCACTGGGGCCAGATGGTAAGCCCTCCCGTATCGTAGTTATCTACACGACGGGGAGTCA
GGCAACTATGGATGAACGAAATAGACAGATCGCTGAGATAGGTGCCTCACTGATTAAGCATTGGTAACTG
TCAGACCAAGTTTACTCATATATACTTTAGATTGATTTAAAACTTCATTTTTAATTTAAAAGGATCTAGG
TGAAGATCCTTTTTGATAATCTCATGACCAAAATCCCTTAACGTGAGTTTTCGTTCCACTGAGCGTCAGA
CCCCGTAGAAAAGATCAAAGGATCTTCTTGAGATCCTTTTTTTCTGCGCGTAATCTGCTGCTTGCAAACA
AAAAAACCACCGCTACCAGCGGTGGTTTGTTTGCCGGATCAAGAGCTACCAACTCTTTTTCCGAAGGTAA
CTGGCTTCAGCAGAGCGCAGATACCAAATACTGTCCTTCTAGTGTAGCCGTAGTTAGGCCACCACTTCAA
GAACTCTGTAGCACCGCCTACATACCTCGCTCTGCTAATCCTGTTACCAGTGGCTGCTGCCAGTGGCGAT
AAGTCGTGTCTTACCGGGTTGGACTCAAGACGATAGTTACCGGATAAGGCGCAGCGGTCGGGCTGAACGG
GGGGTTCGTGCACACAGCCCAGCTTGGAGCGAACGACCTACACCGAACTGAGATACCTACAGCGTGAGCT
ATGAGAAAGCGCCACGCTTCCCGAAGGGAGAAAGGCGGACAGGTATCCGGTAAGCGGCAGGGTCGGAACA
GGAGAGCGCACGAGGGAGCTTCCAGGGGGAAACGCCTGGTATCTTTATAGTCCTGTCGGGTTTCGCCACC
TCTGACTTGAGCGTCGATTTTTGTGATGCTCGTCAGGGGGGCGGAGCCTATGGAAAAACGCCAGCAACGC
GGCCTTTTTACGGTTCCTGGCCTTTTGCTGGCCTTTTGCTCACATGTTCTTTCCTGCGTTATCCCCTGAT
TCTGTGGATAACCGTATTACCGCCTTTGAGTGAGCTGATACCGCTCGCCGCAGCCGAACGACCGAGCGCA
GCGAGTCAGTGAGCGAGGAAGCGGAAGAGCGCCCAATACGCAAACCGCCTCTCCCCGCGCGTTGGCCGAT
TCATTAATGCAGCTGGCACGACAGGTTTCCCGACTGGAAAGCGGGCAGTGAGCGCAACGCAATTAATGTG
AGTTAGCTCACTCATTAGGCACCCCAGGCTTTACACTTTATGCTTCCGGCTCGTATGTTGTGTGGAATTG
TGAGCGGATAACAATTTCACACAGGAAACAGCTATGACCATGATTACGCCAAGCGCGCCCGCCGGGTAAC
TCACGGGGTATCCATGTCCATTTCTGCGGCATCCAGCCAGGATACCCGTCCTCGCTGACGTAATATCCCA
GCGCCGCACCGCTGTCATTAATCTGCACACCGGCACGGCAGTTCCGGCTGTCGCCGGTATTGTTCGGGTT
GCTGATGCGCTTCGGGCTGACCATCCGGAACTGTGTCCGGAAAAGCCGCGACGAACTGGTATCCCAGGTG
GCCTGAACGAACAGTTCACCGTTAAAGGCGTGCATGGCCACACCTTCCCGAATCATCATGGTAAACGTGC
GTTTTCGCTCAACGTCAATGCAGCAGCAGTCATCCTCGGCAAACTCTTTCCATGCCGCTTCAACCTCGCG
GGAAAAGGCACGGGCTTCTTCCTCCCCGATGCCCAGATAGCGCCAGCTTGGGCGATGACTGAGCCGGAAA
AAAGACCCGACGATATGATCCTGATGCAGCTAGA
