Features (pLannotate 1.2.2; 20 found; start..end, strand, type, name):
      1..31      +  promoter       lac promoter: promoter for the E. coli lac operon
     39..55      +  protein_bind   lac operator: The lac repressor binds to the lac operator to inhibit transcription in E. coli. This inhibition can be relieved by adding lactose or isopropyl-β-D-thiogalactopyranoside (IPTG). lac repressor encoded by lacI
     93..560     -  CDS            B (fragment): PORTL_LAMBD - Experimental evidence at protein level: Swiss-Prot protein existence level 1. Forms the portal vertex of the capsid (PubMed:6228056, PubMed:6232391). This portal plays critical roles in head assembly, genome packaging, neck/tail attachment, and genome ejection (Probable). The portal protein multimerizes as a single ring-shaped homododecamer arranged around a central channel (PubMed:6232391). Binds to the terminase subunits to form the packaging machine (PubMed:7799432). From Escherichia phage lambda (Bacteriophage lambda).
    873..890     -  misc_feature   MCS (fragment): pBluescript multiple cloning site
   1154..1237    +  promoter       mCMV promoter (fragment): mouse cytomegalovirus (CMV) immediate early promoter
   1354..1561    +  promoter       mCMV promoter (fragment): mouse cytomegalovirus (CMV) immediate early promoter
   1828..2424    +  CDS            pac: PUAC_STRAD - Protein predicted: Swiss-Prot protein existence level 4. Detoxification of puromycin. From Streptomyces alboniger.
   2440..2492    +  CDS            T2A (fragment): 2A peptide from Thosea asigna virus capsid protein Eukaryotic ribosomes fail to insert a peptide bond between the Gly and Pro residues, yielding separate polypeptides.
   2533..3465    +  CDS            iRFP702: iRFP702 is a basic (constitutively fluorescent) near ir fluorescent protein published in 2013, derived from Rhodopseudomonas palustris CGA009. It has low acid sensitivity. It requires the cofactor biliverdin for fluorescence.
   3486..4074    +  misc_feature   WPRE: woodchuck hepatitis virus posttranscriptional regulatory element
   4154..4288    -  polyA_signal   SV40 poly(A) signal: SV40 polyadenylation signal
   4311..4394    -  CDS            large T antigen (fragment): large T antigen from SV40 (simian virus 40)
   5136..5255    -  CDS            B (fragment): PORTL_LAMBD - Experimental evidence at protein level: Swiss-Prot protein existence level 1. Forms the portal vertex of the capsid (PubMed:6228056, PubMed:6232391). This portal plays critical roles in head assembly, genome packaging, neck/tail attachment, and genome ejection (Probable). The portal protein multimerizes as a single ring-shaped homododecamer arranged around a central channel (PubMed:6232391). Binds to the terminase subunits to form the packaging machine (PubMed:7799432). From Escherichia phage lambda (Bacteriophage lambda).
   5257..5412    +  CDS            lacZα (fragment): LacZα fragment of β-galactosidase; lacZ fragment
   5417..5845    +  rep_origin     f1 ori (sequence partly withheld): f1 bacteriophage origin of replication; arrow indicates direction of (+) strand synthesis
   5898..6002    +  promoter       AmpR promoter: bla
   6003..6863    +  CDS            AmpR: β-lactamase; bla; confers resistance to ampicillin, carbenicillin, and related antibiotics
   7034..7622    +  rep_origin     ori: high-copy-number ColE1/pMB1/pBR322/pUC origin of replication
   7805..7897    +  CDS            lacI (fragment): lac repressor; lacI; The lac repressor binds to the lac operator to inhibit transcription in E. coli. This inhibition can be relieved by adding lactose or isopropyl-β-D-thiogalactopyranoside (IPTG).
   7910..7931    +  protein_bind   CAP binding site: CAP binding activates transcription in the presence of cAMP. E. coli catabolite activator protein
>Addgene plasmid #133398 | BII-ChPtW-iRFP702 | addgene full sequence | sequence record 267650 | Addgene NGS Result
TTTACACTTTATGCTTCCGGCTCGTATGTTGTGTGGAATTGTGAGCGGATAACAATTTCACACAGGAAAC
AGCTATGACCATGATTACGCCAAGCGCGCCCGCCGGGTAACTCACGGGGTATCCATGTCCATTTCTGCGG
CATCCAGCCAGGATACCCGTCCTCGCTGACGTAATATCCCAGCGCCGCACCGCTGTCATTAATCTGCACA
CCGGCACGGCAGTTCCGGCTGTCGCCGGTATTGTTCGGGTTGCTGATGCGCTTCGGGCTGACCATCCGGA
ACTGTGTCCGGAAAAGCCGCGACGAACTGGTATCCCAGGTGGCCTGAACGAACAGTTCACCGTTAAAGGC
GTGCATGGCCACACCTTCCCGAATCATCATGGTAAACGTGCGTTTTCGCTCAACGTCAATGCAGCAGCAG
TCATCCTCGGCAAACTCTTTCCATGCCGCTTCAACCTCGCGGGAAAAGGCACGGGCTTCTTCCTCCCCGA
TGCCCAGATAGCGCCAGCTTGGGCGATGACTGAGCCGGAAAAAAGACCCGACGATATGATCCTGATGCAG
CTAGATTAACCCTAGAAAGATAGTCTGCGTAAAATTGACGCATGCATTCTTGAAATATTGCTCTCTCTTT
CTAAATAGCGCGAATCCGTCGCTGTGCATTTAGGACATCTCAGTCGCCGCTTGGAGCTCCCGTGAGGCGT
GCTTGTCAATGCGGTAAGTGTCACTGATTTTGAACTATAACGACCGCGTGAGTCAAAATGACGCATGATT
ATCTTTTACGTGACTTTTAAGATTTAACTCATACGATAATTATATTGTTATTTCATGTTCTACTTACGTG
ATAACTTATTATATATATATTTTCTTGTTATAGATCCACTAGTTCTAGAGGGACAGCCCCCCCCCAAAGC
CCCCAGGGATGTAATTACGTCCCTCCCCCGCTAGGGGGCAGCAGCGAGCCGCCCGGGGCTCCGCTCCGGT
CCGGCGCTCCCCCCGCATCCCCGAGCCGGCAGCGTGCGGGGACAGCCCGGGCACGGGGAAGGTGGCACGG
GATCGCTTTCCTCTGAACGCTTCTCGCTGCTCTTTGAGCCTGCAGACACCTGGGGGGATACGGGGAAAAG
GCCTCCAAGGCCTGCAGGAGTCAATGGGAAAAACCCATTGGAGCCAAGTACACTGACTCAATAGGGACTT
TCCATTGGGTTTTGCCCAGTACATAAGGTCAATAGGGGGTGAGTCAACAGGAAAGTCCCATTGGAGCCAA
GTACATTGAGTCAATAGGGACTTTCCAATGGGTTTTGCCCAGTACATAAGGTCAATGGGAGGTAAGCCAA
TGGGTTTTTCCCATTACTGACATGTATACTGAGTCATTAGGGACTTTCCAATGGGTTTTGCCCAGTACAT
AAGGTCAATAGGGGTGAATCAACAGGAAAGTCCCATTGGAGCCAAGTACACTGAGTCAATAGGGACTTTC
CATTGGGTTTTGCCCAGTACAAAAGGTCAATAGGGGGTGAGTCAATGGGTTTTTCCCATTATTGGCACAT
ACATAAGGTCAATAGGGGTGACTAGTGGAGAAGAGCATGCTTGAGGGCTGAGTGCCCCTCAGTGGGCAGA
GAGCACATGGCCCACAGTCCCTGAGAAGTTGGGGGGAGGGGTGGGCAATTGAACTGGTGCCTAGAGAAGG
TGGGGCTTGGGTAAACTGGGAAAGTGATGTGGTGTACTGGCTCCACCTTTTTCCCCAGGGTGGGGGAGAA
CCATATATAAGTGCAGTAGTCTCTGTGAACATTCGGTTTAGTGAACCTGCAGGTCGGCCGCCACGACCGG
TGCCACCATGACTGAATACAAACCAACTGTTCGCCTGGCAACTCGTGATGATGTTCCACGTGCAGTTCGC
ACCCTGGCTGCTGCATTTGCTGACTACCCTGCAACCCGTCACACTGTGGACCCAGACCGCCACATTGAAC
GTGTGACTGAACTGCAGGAGCTGTTCCTGACCCGTGTGGGCCTGGACATTGGCAAAGTGTGGGTGGCAGA
TGATGGTGCTGCTGTGGCAGTGTGGACCACCCCTGAATCTGTTGAAGCTGGTGCAGTGTTTGCTGAGATT
GGCCCACGCATGGCAGAACTGTCTGGCAGCCGCCTGGCAGCACAACAGCAGATGGAAGGTCTGCTGGCAC
CACACCGCCCAAAAGAACCTGCTTGGTTCCTGGCAACTGTGGGTGTGAGCCCTGACCACCAGGGTAAGGG
CCTGGGCTCTGCAGTGGTGCTGCCTGGTGTGGAAGCAGCTGAACGTGCAGGTGTGCCTGCTTTCCTGGAG
ACCTCAGCTCCACGCAACCTGCCTTTCTATGAACGCCTGGGCTTCACTGTGACTGCTGATGTGGAAGTGC
CAGAAGGCCCACGCACTTGGTGCATGACTCGCAAACCAGGTGCTAGCCTTGGCTCCGGCGAGGGCAGGGG
AAGTCTTCTAACATGCGGGGACGTGGAGGAAAATCCCGGCCCACTCGGCTACCCCTACGACGTGCCCGAC
TACGCCAGCGGCATGGCCAGAAAGGTGGATCTGACAAGCTGTGACAGAGAACCCATCCACATTCCTGGCA
GCATCCAACCCTGTGGCTGCCTCCTGGCTTGTGATGCACAAGCAGTCAGGATTACAAGGATTACAGAAAA
TGCTGGAGCCTTCTTTGGAAGGGAAACCCCTAGGGTGGGAGAGCTGTTGGCCGATTACTTTGGCGAAACA
GAGGCCCATGCCTTGAGAAACGCACTGGCTCAGAGCTCTGATCCTAAAAGGCCTGCTCTGATCTTTGGCT
GGAGAGATGGCCTCACTGGCAGAACCTTCGATATTAGCCTCCATAGGCACGATGGAACCTCCATTATTGA
ATTTGAGCCCGCTGCCGCTGAGCAGGCTGATAACCCTCTGAGACTCACAAGACAAATCATTGCCAGGACC
AAGGAACTCAAGTCCCTGGAAGAAATGGCAGCCAGGGTGCCAAGATATCTCCAGGCTATGCTGGGCTACC
ACAGAGTCATGCTGTATAGGTTTGCTGATGATGGAAGCGGGAAGGTCATTGGGGAGGCAAAGAGGTCTGA
CCTCGAAAGCTTCTTGGGACAACACTTCCCTGCCAGCCTGGTCCCCCAGCAGGCCAGGCTGCTCTATCTC
AAGAATGCCATCAGGGTGGTGTCTGATAGCAGAGGGATCAGCTCCAGAATCGTCCCTGAGCATGACGCCT
CTGGCGCTGCCCTGGATTTGAGCTTTGCTCACCTCAGGAGCATCTCTCCTATACATTTGGAATTTCTGAG
GAACATGGGGGTGTCTGCCTCCATGAGCCTGAGCATCATTATCGATGGCACCCTCTGGGGCCTCATTATC
TGCCACCACTATGAACCTAGAGCTGTCCCTATGGCACAGAGAGTGGCTGCTGAGATGTTCGCTGATTTTC
TCAGCTTGCACTTTACTGCTGCTCATCACCAAAGATAAGAGTTCGCGTCTGGAACAATCAACCTCTGGAT
TACAAAATTTGTGAAAGATTGACTGGTATTCTTAACTATGTTGCTCCTTTTACGCTATGTGGATACGCTG
CTTTAATGCCTTTGTATCATGCTATTGCTTCCCGTATGGCTTTCATTTTCTCCTCCTTGTATAAATCCTG
GTTGCTGTCTCTTTATGAGGAGTTGTGGCCCGTTGTCAGGCAACGTGGCGTGGTGTGCACTGTGTTTGCT
GACGCAACCCCCACTGGTTGGGGCATTGCCACCACCTGTCAGCTCCTTTCCGGGACTTTCGCTTTCCCCC
TCCCTATTGCCACGGCGGAACTCATCGCCGCCTGCCTTGCCCGCTGCTGGACAGGGGCTCGGCTGTTGGG
CACTGACAATTCCGTGGTGTTGTCGGGGAAGCTGACGTCCTTTCCATGGCTGCTCGCCTGTGTTGCCACC
TGGATTCTGCGCGGGACGTCCTTCTGCTACGTCCCTTCGGCCCTCAATCCAGCGGACCTTCCTTCCCGCG
GCCTGCTGCCGGCTCTGCGGCCTCTTCCGCGTCTTCGCCTTCGCCCTCAGACGAGTCGGATCTCCCTTTG
GGCCGCCTCCCCGCCTGGAATTAATTCTGGCTAAGCACTTCGTGGCCGTCGATCGTTTAAAGGGAGGTAG
TGAGTCGAGATATCGATACTAGTGATCCAGACATGATAAGATACATTGATGAGTTTGGACAAACCACAAC
TAGAATGCAGTGAAAAAAATGCTTTATTTGTGAAATTTGTGATGCTATTGCTTTATTTGTAACCATTATA
AGCTGCAATAAACAAGTTAACAACAACAATTGCATTCATTTTATGTTTCAGGTTCAGGGGGAGGTGTGGG
AGGTTTTTTAAAGCAAGTAAAACCTCTACAAATGTGGTATGGCTGATTATGATCCTCTAGAGGGACAGCC
CCCCCCCAAAGCCCCCAGGGATGTAATTACGTCCCTCCCCCGCTAGGGGGCAGCAGCGAGCCGCCCGGGG
CTCCGCTCCGGTCCGGCGCTCCCCCCGCATCCCCGAGCCGGCAGCGTGCGGGGACAGCCCGGGCACGGGG
AAGGTGGCACGGGATCGCTTTCCTCTGAACGCTTCTCGCTGCTCTTTGAGCCTGCAGACACCTGGGGGGA
TACGGGGAAAAAGCCATACCAATGGAGCTCACGGGGACAGCCCCCCCCCAAAGCCCCCAGGGATGTAATT
ACGTCCCTCCCCCGCTAGGGGGCAGCAGCGAGCCGCCCGGGGCTCCGCTCCGGTCCGGCGCTCCCCCCGC
ATCCCCGAGCCGGCAGCGTGCGGGGACAGCCCGGGCACGGGGAAGGTGGCACGGGATCGCTTTCCTCTGA
ACGCTTCTCGCTGCTCTTTGAGCCTGCAGACACCTGGGGGGATACGGGGAAAAAGAATTCGATAAAAGTT
TTGTTACTTTATAGAAGAAATTTTGAGTTTTTGTTTTTTTTAATAAATAAATAAACATAAATAAATTGTT
TGTTGAATTTATTATTAGTATGTAAGTGTAAATATAATAAAACTTAATATCTATTCAAATTAATAAATAA
ACCTCGATATACAGACCGATAAAACACATGCGTCAATTTTACACATGATTATCTTTAACGTACGTCACAA
TATGATTATCTTTCTAGGGTTAATCTAGCTGCGTGTTCTGCAGCGTGTCGAGCATCTTCATCTGCTCCAT
CACGCTGTAAAACACATTTGCACCGCGAGTCTGCCCGTCCTCCACGGGTTCAAAAACGTGAATGAACGAG
GCGCGCTCACTGGCCGTCGTTTTACAACGTCGTGACTGGGAAAACCCTGGCGTTACCCAACTTAATCGCC
TTGCAGCACATCCCCCTTTCGCCAGCTGGCGTAATAGCGAAGAGGCCCGCACCGATCGCCCTTCCCAACA
GTTGCGCAGCCTGAATGGCGAATGGG
[124 nt withheld, positions 5417-5540]
C
[91 nt withheld, positions 5542-5632]
A
[49 nt withheld, positions 5634-5682]
CCTTTGACGTTGGAGTCCACGTTCTTT
[37 nt withheld, positions 5710-5746]
ACCCTATCTCGGTCTATTCTTTTGATTTATAAGGGATTTTGCCGATTTCGGCCTATTGGTTAAAAAATGA
GCTGATTTAACAAAAATTTAACGCGAATTTTAACAAAATATTAACGCTTACAATTTAGGTGGCACTTTTC
GGGGAAATGTGCGCGGAACCCCTATTTGTTTATTTTTCTAAATACATTCAAATATGTATCCGCTCATGAG
ACAATAACCCTGATAAATGCTTCAATAATATTGAAAAAGGAAGAGTATGAGTATTCAACATTTCCGTGTC
GCCCTTATTCCCTTTTTTGCGGCATTTTGCCTTCCTGTTTTTGCTCACCCAGAAACGCTGGTGAAAGTAA
AAGATGCTGAAGATCAGTTGGGTGCACGAGTGGGTTACATCGAACTGGATCTCAACAGCGGTAAGATCCT
TGAGAGTTTTCGCCCCGAAGAACGTTTTCCAATGATGAGCACTTTTAAAGTTCTGCTATGTGGCGCGGTA
TTATCCCGTATTGACGCCGGGCAAGAGCAACTCGGTCGCCGCATACACTATTCTCAGAATGACTTGGTTG
AGTACTCACCAGTCACAGAAAAGCATCTTACGGATGGCATGACAGTAAGAGAATTATGCAGTGCTGCCAT
AACCATGAGTGATAACACTGCGGCCAACTTACTTCTGACAACGATCGGAGGACCGAAGGAGCTAACCGCT
TTTTTGCACAACATGGGGGATCATGTAACTCGCCTTGATCGTTGGGAACCGGAGCTGAATGAAGCCATAC
CAAACGACGAGCGTGACACCACGATGCCTGTAGCAATGGCAACAACGTTGCGCAAACTATTAACTGGCGA
ACTACTTACTCTAGCTTCCCGGCAACAATTAATAGACTGGATGGAGGCGGATAAAGTTGCAGGACCACTT
CTGCGCTCGGCCCTTCCGGCTGGCTGGTTTATTGCTGATAAATCTGGAGCCGGTGAGCGTGGGTCTCGCG
GTATCATTGCAGCACTGGGGCCAGATGGTAAGCCCTCCCGTATCGTAGTTATCTACACGACGGGGAGTCA
GGCAACTATGGATGAACGAAATAGACAGATCGCTGAGATAGGTGCCTCACTGATTAAGCATTGGTAACTG
TCAGACCAAGTTTACTCATATATACTTTAGATTGATTTAAAACTTCATTTTTAATTTAAAAGGATCTAGG
TGAAGATCCTTTTTGATAATCTCATGACCAAAATCCCTTAACGTGAGTTTTCGTTCCACTGAGCGTCAGA
CCCCGTAGAAAAGATCAAAGGATCTTCTTGAGATCCTTTTTTTCTGCGCGTAATCTGCTGCTTGCAAACA
AAAAAACCACCGCTACCAGCGGTGGTTTGTTTGCCGGATCAAGAGCTACCAACTCTTTTTCCGAAGGTAA
CTGGCTTCAGCAGAGCGCAGATACCAAATACTGTTCTTCTAGTGTAGCCGTAGTTAGGCCACCACTTCAA
GAACTCTGTAGCACCGCCTACATACCTCGCTCTGCTAATCCTGTTACCAGTGGCTGCTGCCAGTGGCGAT
AAGTCGTGTCTTACCGGGTTGGACTCAAGACGATAGTTACCGGATAAGGCGCAGCGGTCGGGCTGAACGG
GGGGTTCGTGCACACAGCCCAGCTTGGAGCGAACGACCTACACCGAACTGAGATACCTACAGCGTGAGCT
ATGAGAAAGCGCCACGCTTCCCGAAGGGAGAAAGGCGGACAGGTATCCGGTAAGCGGCAGGGTCGGAACA
GGAGAGCGCACGAGGGAGCTTCCAGGGGGAAACGCCTGGTATCTTTATAGTCCTGTCGGGTTTCGCCACC
TCTGACTTGAGCGTCGATTTTTGTGATGCTCGTCAGGGGGGCGGAGCCTATGGAAAAACGCCAGCAACGC
GGCCTTTTTACGGTTCCTGGCCTTTTGCTGGCCTTTTGCTCACATGTTCTTTCCTGCGTTATCCCCTGAT
TCTGTGGATAACCGTATTACCGCCTTTGAGTGAGCTGATACCGCTCGCCGCAGCCGAACGACCGAGCGCA
GCGAGTCAGTGAGCGAGGAAGCGGAAGAGCGCCCAATACGCAAACCGCCTCTCCCCGCGCGTTGGCCGAT
TCATTAATGCAGCTGGCACGACAGGTTTCCCGACTGGAAAGCGGGCAGTGAGCGCAACGCAATTAATGTG
AGTTAGCTCACTCATTAGGCACCCCAGGC
